>Addgene plasmid #139120 | hnRNPA2_LC_RtoK | addgene full sequence | sequence record 274889 | Addgene NGS Result
TGTCGGCGATATAGGCGCCAGCAACCGCACCTGTGGCGCCGGTGATGCCGGCCACGATGCGTCCGGCGTA
GAGGATCGAGATCTCGATCCCGCGAAATTAATACGACTCACTATAGGGGAATTGTGAGCGGATAACAATT
CCCCTCTAGAAATAATTTTGTTTAACTTTAAGAAGGAGATATACCATGGGCTCTGATAAAATTCATCATC
ATCATCATCACGAAAATCTTTATTTTCAAGGTCATATGGGCAAGGGCGGTAACTTCGGCTTCGGTGATAG
CAAAGGTGGTGGTGGTAACTTCGGTCCGGGTCCGGGTAGCAACTTCAAAGGCGGTAGCGACGGTTACGGC
AGCGGCAAGGGCTTCGGTGATGGCTACAACGGTTATGGTGGCGGTCCGGGCGGTGGCAACTTTGGTGGCA
GCCCGGGTTATGGTGGCGGTAAAGGCGGTTATGGCGGTGGCGGTCCGGGTTATGGTAACCAGGGCGGTGG
CTATGGTGGCGGTTACGACAACTATGGCGGTGGCAACTACGGTAGCGGCAACTATAACGATTTCGGTAAC
TACAACCAGCAACCGAGCAACTATGGTCCGATGAAGAGCGGTAATTTTGGTGGCAGCAAAAACATGGGTG
GCCCGTATGGTGGCGGCAACTACGGTCCGGGCGGCAGCGGTGGCAGCGGTGGCTACGGTGGCAAGAGCAA
GTATTAACTCGAGCACCACCACCACCACCACTGAGATCCGGCTGCTAACAAAGCCCGAAAGGAAGCTGAG
TTGGCTGCTGCCACCGCTGAGCAATAACTAGCATAACCCCTTGGGGCCTCTAAACGGGTCTTGAGGGGTT
TTTTGCTGAAAGGAGGAACTATATCCGGATTGGCGAATGGG
[124 nt withheld, positions 882-1005]
C
[91 nt withheld, positions 1007-1097]
A
[49 nt withheld, positions 1099-1147]
CCTTTGACGTTGGAGTCCACGTTCTTT
[37 nt withheld, positions 1175-1211]
ACCCTATCTCGGTCTATTCTTTTGATTTATAAGGGATTTTGCCGATTTCGGCCTATTGGTTAAAAAATGA
GCTGATTTAACAAAAATTTAACGCGAATTTTAACAAAATATTAACGCTTACAATTTAGGTGGCACTTTTC
GGGGAAATGTGCGCGGAACCCCTATTTGTTTATTTTTCTAAATACATTCAAATATGTATCCGCTCATGAA
TTAATTCTTAGAAAAACTCATCGAGCATCAAATGAAACTGCAATTTATTCATATCAGGATTATCAATACC
ATATTTTTGAAAAAGCCGTTTCTGTAATGAAGGAGAAAACTCACCGAGGCAGTTCCATAGGATGGCAAGA
TCCTGGTATCGGTCTGCGATTCCGACTCGTCCAACATCAATACAACCTATTAATTTCCCCTCGTCAAAAA
TAAGGTTATCAAGTGAGAAATCACCATGAGTGACGACTGAATCCGGTGAGAATGGCAAAAGTTTATGCAT
TTCTTTCCAGACTTGTTCAACAGGCCAGCCATTACGCTCGTCATCAAAATCACTCGCATCAACCAAACCG
TTATTCATTCGTGATTGCGCCTGAGCGAGACGAAATACGCGATCGCTGTTAAAAGGACAATTACAAACAG
GAATCGAATGCAACCGGCGCAGGAACACTGCCAGCGCATCAACAATATTTTCACCTGAATCAGGATATTC
TTCTAATACCTGGAATGCTGTTTTCCCGGGGATCGCAGTGGTGAGTAACCATGCATCATCAGGAGTACGG
ATAAAATGCTTGATGGTCGGAAGAGGCATAAATTCCGTCAGCCAGTTTAGTCTGACCATCTCATCTGTAA
CATCATTGGCAACGCTACCTTTGCCATGTTTCAGAAACAACTCTGGCGCATCGGGCTTCCCATACAATCG
ATAGATTGTCGCACCTGATTGCCCGACATTATCGCGAGCCCATTTATACCCATATAAATCAGCATCCATG
TTGGAATTTAATCGCGGCCTAGAGCAAGACGTTTCCCGTTGAATATGGCTCATAACACCCCTTGTATTAC
TGTTTATGTAAGCAGACAGTTTTATTGTTCATGACCAAAATCCCTTAACGTGAGTTTTCGTTCCACTGAG
CGTCAGACCCCGTAGAAAAGATCAAAGGATCTTCTTGAGATCCTTTTTTTCTGCGCGTAATCTGCTGCTT
GCAAACAAAAAAACCACCGCTACCAGCGGTGGTTTGTTTGCCGGATCAAGAGCTACCAACTCTTTTTCCG
AAGGTAACTGGCTTCAGCAGAGCGCAGATACCAAATACTGTCCTTCTAGTGTAGCCGTAGTTAGGCCACC
ACTTCAAGAACTCTGTAGCACCGCCTACATACCTCGCTCTGCTAATCCTGTTACCAGTGGCTGCTGCCAG
TGGCGATAAGTCGTGTCTTACCGGGTTGGACTCAAGACGATAGTTACCGGATAAGGCGCAGCGGTCGGGC
TGAACGGGGGGTTCGTGCACACAGCCCAGCTTGGAGCGAACGACCTACACCGAACTGAGATACCTACAGC
GTGAGCTATGAGAAAGCGCCACGCTTCCCGAAGGGAGAAAGGCGGACAGGTATCCGGTAAGCGGCAGGGT
CGGAACAGGAGAGCGCACGAGGGAGCTTCCAGGGGGAAACGCCTGGTATCTTTATAGTCCTGTCGGGTTT
CGCCACCTCTGACTTGAGCGTCGATTTTTGTGATGCTCGTCAGGGGGGCGGAGCCTATGGAAAAACGCCA
GCAACGCGGCCTTTTTACGGTTCCTGGCCTTTTGCTGGCCTTTTGCTCACATGTTCTTTCCTGCGTTATC
CCCTGATTCTGTGGATAACCGTATTACCGCCTTTGAGTGAGCTGATACCGCTCGCCGCAGCCGAACGACC
GAGCGCAGCGAGTCAGTGAGCGAGGAAGCGGAAGAGCGCCTGATGCGGTATTTTCTCCTTACGCATCTGT
GCGGTATTTCACACCGCAATGGTGCACTCTCAGTACAATCTGCTCTGATGCCGCATAGTTAAGCCAGTAT
ACACTCCGCTATCGCTACGTGACTGGGTCATGGCTGCGCCCCGACACCCGCCAACACCCGCTGACGCGCC
CTGACGGGCTTGTCTGCTCCCGGCATCCGCTTACAGACAAGCTGTGACCGTCTCCGGGAGCTGCATGTGT
CAGAGGTTTTCACCGTCATCACCGAAACGCGCGAGGCAGCTGCGGTAAAGCTCATCAGCGTGGTCGTGAA
GCGATTCACAGATGTCTGCCTGTTCATCCGCGTCCAGCTCGTTGAGTTTCTCCAGAAGCGTTAATGTCTG
GCTTCTGATAAAGCGGGCCATGTTAAGGGCGGTTTTTTCCTGTTTGGTCACTGATGCCTCCGTGTAAGGG
GGATTTCTGTTCATGGGGGTAATGATACCGATGAAACGAGAGAGGATGCTCACGATACGGGTTACTGATG
ATGAACATGCCCGGTTACTGGAACGTTGTGAGGGTAAACAACTGGCGGTATGGATGCGGCGGGACCAGAG
AAAAATCACTCAGGGTCAATGCCAGCGCTTCGTTAATACAGATGTAGGTGTTCCACAGGGTAGCCAGCAG
CATCCTGCGATGCAGATCCGGAACATAATGGTGCAGGGCGCTGACTTCCGCGTTTCCAGACTTTACGAAA
CACGGAAACCGAAGACCATTCATGTTGTTGCTCAGGTCGCAGACGTTTTGCAGCAGCAGTCGCTTCACGT
TCGCTCGCGTATCGGTGATTCATTCTGCTAACCAGTAAGGCAACCCCGCCAGCCTAGCCGGGTCCTCAAC
GACAGGAGCACGATCATGCGCACCCGTGGGGCCGCCATGCCGGCGATAATGGCCTGCTTCTCGCCGAAAC
GTTTGGTGGCGGGACCAGTGACGAAGGCTTGAGCGAGGGCGTGCAAGATTCCGAATACCGCAAGCGACAG
GCCGATCATCGTCGCGCTCCAGCGAAAGCGGTCCTCGCCGAAAATGACCCAGAGCGCTGCCGGCACCTGT
CCTACGAGTTGCATGATAAAGAAGACAGTCATAAGTGCGGCGACGATAGTCATGCCCCGCGCCCACCGGA
AGGAGCTGACTGGGTTGAAGGCTCTCAAGGGCATCGGTCGAGATCCCGGTGCCTAATGAGTGAGCTAACT
TACATTAATTGCGTTGCGCTCACTGCCCGCTTTCCAGTCGGGAAACCTGTCGTGCCAGCTGCATTAATGA
ATCGGCCAACGCGCGGGGAGAGGCGGTTTGCGTATTGGGCGCCAGGGTGGTTTTTCTTTTCACCAGTGAG
ACGGGCAACAGCTGATTGCCCTTCACCGCCTGGCCCTGAGAGAGTTGCAGCAAGCGGTCCACGCTGGTTT
GCCCCAGCAGGCGAAAATCCTGTTTGATGGTGGTTAACGGCGGGATATAACATGAGCTGTCTTCGGTATC
GTCGTATCCCACTACCGAGATATCCGCACCAACGCGCAGCCCGGACTCGGTAATGGCGCGCATTGCGCCC
AGCGCCATCTGATCGTTGGCAACCAGCATCGCAGTGGGAACGATGCCCTCATTCAGCATTTGCATGGTTT
GTTGAAAACCGGACATGGCACTCCAGTCGCCTTCCCGTTCCGCTATCGGCTGAATTTGATTGCGAGTGAG
ATATTTATGCCAGCCAGCCAGACGCAGACGCGCCGAGACAGAACTTAATGGGCCCGCTAACAGCGCGATT
TGCTGGTGACCCAATGCGACCAGATGCTCCACGCCCAGTCGCGTACCGTCTTCATGGGAGAAAATAATAC
TGTTGATGGGTGTCTGGTCAGAGACATCAAGAAATAACGCCGGAACATTAGTGCAGGCAGCTTCCACAGC
AATGGCATCCTGGTCATCCAGCGGATAGTTAATGATCAGCCCACTGACGCGTTGCGCGAGAAGATTGTGC
ACCGCCGCTTTACAGGCTTCGACGCCGCTTCGTTCTACCATCGACACCACCACGCTGGCACCCAGTTGAT
CGGCGCGAGATTTAATCGCCGCGACAATTTGCGACGGCGCGTGCAGGGCCAGACTGGAGGTGGCAACGCC
AATCAGCAACGACTGTTTGCCCGCCAGTTGTTGTGCCACGCGGTTGGGAATGTAATTCAGCTCCGCCATC
GCCGCTTCCACTTTTTCCCGCGTTTTCGCAGAAACGTGGCTGGCCTGGTTCACCACGCGGGAAACGGTCT
GATAAGAGACACCGGCATACTCTGCGACATCGTATAACGTTACTGGTTTCACATTCACCACCCTGAATTG
ACTCTCTTCCGGGCGCTATCATGCCATACCGCGAAAGGTTTTGCGCCATTCGATGGTGTCCGGGATCTCG
ACGCTCTCCCTTATGCGACTCCTGCATTAGGAAGCAGCCCAGTAGTAGGTTGAGGCCGTTGAGCACCGCC
GCCGCAAGGAATGGTGCATGCAAGGAGATGGCGCCCAACAGTCCCCCGGCCACGGGGCCTGCCACCATAC
CCACGCCGAAACAAGCGCTCATGAGCCCGAAGTGGCGAGCCCGATCTTCCCCATCGGTGA
Features (pLannotate 1.2.2; 20 found; start..end, strand, type, name):
     99..117     +  promoter       T7 promoter: promoter for bacteriophage T7 RNA polymerase
    118..142     +  protein_bind   lac operator: The lac repressor binds to the lac operator to inhibit transcription in E. coli. This inhibition can be relieved by adding lactose or isopropyl-β-D-thiogalactopyranoside (IPTG). lac repressor encoded by lacI
    157..179     +  RBS            RBS: efficient ribosome binding site from bacteriophage T7 gene 10 (Olins and Rangwala, 1989)
    204..220     +  CDS            capTEV™ (fragment): composite tag for in vivo biotinylation, TEV protease cleavage, and 6xHis tagging
    249..704     +  CDS            HNRNPA2B1 (fragment): ROA2_SAGOE - Also known as HNRPA2B1. Experimental evidence at protein level: Swiss-Prot protein existence level 1. Heterogeneous nuclear ribonucleoprotein (hnRNP) that associates with nascent pre-mRNAs, packaging them into hnRNP particles. The hnRNP particle arrangement on nascent hnRNA is non-random and sequence-dependent and serves to condense and stabilize the transcripts and minimize tangling and knotting. Packaging plays a role in various processes such as transcription, pre-mRNA processing, RNA nuclear export, subcellular location, mRNA translation and stability of mature mRNAs. Forms hn
    714..731     +  CDS            9xHis (fragment): 9xHis affinity tag
    741..790     +  CDS            SET1 (fragment): solubility-enhancement tag derived from T7 phage gene 10B
    798..845     +  terminator     T7 terminator: transcription terminator for bacteriophage T7 RNA polymerase
    882..1310    +  rep_origin     f1 ori (sequence partly withheld): f1 bacteriophage origin of replication; arrow indicates direction of (+) strand synthesis
   1363..1420    +  promoter       AmpR promoter (fragment): bla
   1429..2244    -  CDS            KanR: aminoglycoside phosphotransferase; aph(3')-Ia; confers resistance to kanamycin in bacteria or G418 (Geneticin®) in eukaryotes
   2366..2954    +  rep_origin     ori: high-copy-number ColE1/pMB1/pBR322/pUC origin of replication
   3140..3279    -  misc_feature   bom: basis of mobility region from pBR322
   3381..3572    -  CDS            rop: Rop protein, which maintains plasmids at low copy number; rop
   3589..3969    +  CDS            YPB1_ECOLX: Protein predicted: Swiss-Prot protein existence level 4. From Escherichia coli.
   4041..4332    -  CDS            TcR (fragment): tetracycline efflux protein; tet; confers resistance to tetracycline
   4347..4368    -  protein_bind   CAP binding site: CAP binding activates transcription in the presence of cAMP. E. coli catabolite activator protein
   4381..5463    -  CDS            lacI: lac repressor; lacI; The lac repressor binds to the lac operator to inhibit transcription in E. coli. This inhibition can be relieved by adding lactose or isopropyl-β-D-thiogalactopyranoside (IPTG).
   5464..5541    -  promoter       lacI promoter: lacI
   5549..77      -  CDS            TcR (fragment) (across the origin): tetracycline efflux protein; tet; confers resistance to tetracycline
