[The description below was written by a language model from this plasmid's Addgene catalogue record and pLannotate feature annotations shown in this document.]
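Description:
hnRNPA2_LC_RtoK is a bacterial expression plasmid built on the pJ411 backbone for producing a mutant form of the low-complexity (LC) domain of human hnRNPA2 (gene HNRNPA2B1) in which every arginine has been replaced by lysine. The roughly 5.75 kb plasmid is selected with kanamycin through an aph(3')-Ia KanR gene and replicates from a ColE1/pMB1-type origin. The catalogue lists it as high copy, although the annotation also detects the pBR322-derived bom site and a rop gene, which normally moderates copy number. An f1 phage origin is present, and short tetracycline-resistance fragments appear to be non-functional backbone remnants.

Expression follows the standard pET-like arrangement: a T7 promoter immediately followed by a lac operator, the strong T7 gene 10 ribosome binding site, the coding region, and a T7 terminator. A plasmid-borne lacI gene with its own promoter supplies repressor, so transcription is held off until induction with IPTG in a host that provides T7 RNA polymerase. The annotated HNRNPA2B1 fragment spans about 456 bp, consistent with only the LC segment rather than the full-length protein. A short upstream match to a TEV-cleavage/His composite tag suggests an N-terminal tag element. His-tag and T7 gene 10-derived matches lie downstream of the insert, but the record does not show whether these are translated or sit past a stop codon as vector sequence. The exact tag configuration and cloning sites are not stated.

The associated publication concerns hnRNPA2 granule partitioning and its regulation by tyrosine phosphorylation. This fits use of the construct to make recombinant protein for testing how arginine residues contribute to LC domain behaviour, though the record gives the purpose only as expressing the all-R-to-K variant.
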