Addgene plasmid #139120: hnRNPA2_LC_RtoK
Purpose: express hnRNPA2 LC where all R are K
Depositing lab: Nicolas Fawzi. Depositing organization: Brown University. Publication: Tyrosine phosphorylation regulates hnRNPA2 granule protein partitioning and reduces neurodegeneration. Ryan VH, Perdikari TM, Naik MT, Saueressig CF, Lins J, Dignon GL, Mittal J, Hart AC, Fawzi NL. EMBO J. 2021 Feb 1;40(3):e105001. doi: 10.15252/embj.2020105001. Epub 2020 Dec 22. PubMed 33349959.
Backbone
  Vector backbone: pJ411
  Vector type: Bacterial Expression
Growth in bacteria
  Bacterial resistance: Kanamycin, 50 μg/mL
  Growth temperature: 37°C
  Growth strain: DH5alpha
  Copy number: High Copy
Gene/Insert
  Gene/Insert name: hnRNPA2
  Species: H. sapiens (human)
  Mutation: all R to K
  Entrez Gene: HNRNPA2B1 (a.k.a. HNRNPA2, HNRNPB1, HNRPA2, HNRPA2B1, HNRPB1, IBMPFD2, OPMD2, RNPA2, SNRPB1)
  Cloning method: Restriction Enzyme; 5′ cloning site unknown (unknown if destroyed)
Terms and licenses: Academic/Nonprofit Terms; Industry Terms: Not Available to Industry
How to cite: hnRNPA2_LC_RtoK was a gift from Nicolas Fawzi (Addgene plasmid # 139120 ; http://n2t.net/addgene:139120 ; RRID:Addgene_139120)
