>Addgene plasmid #139120 | hnRNPA2_LC_RtoK | depositor partial sequence | sequence record 269185 | insert
CATATGGGCAAGGGCGGTAACTTCGGCTTCGGTGATAGCAAAGGTGGTGGTGGTAACTTCGGTCCGGGTC
CGGGTAGCAACTTCAAAGGCGGTAGCGACGGTTACGGCAGCGGCAAGGGCTTCGGTGATGGCTACAACGG
TTATGGTGGCGGTCCGGGCGGTGGCAACTTTGGTGGCAGCCCGGGTTATGGTGGCGGTAAAGGCGGTTAT
GGCGGTGGCGGTCCGGGTTATGGTAACCAGGGCGGTGGCTATGGTGGCGGTTACGACAACTATGGCGGTG
GCAACTACGGTAGCGGCAACTATAACGATTTCGGTAACTACAACCAGCAACCGAGCAACTATGGTCCGAT
GAAGAGCGGTAATTTTGGTGGCAGCAAAAACATGGGTGGCCCGTATGGTGGCGGCAACTACGGTCCGGGC
GGCAGCGGTGGCAGCGGTGGCTACGGTGGCAAGAGCAAGTATTAACTCGAG
